>Addgene plasmid #168984 | pInducer10-SAE1_sh1 | addgene full sequence | sequence record 333866 | Addgene NGS Result
CGGGGGAGAATTAGATCGCGATGGGAAAAAATTCGGTTAAGGCCAGGGGGAAAGAAAAAATATAAATTAA
AACATATAGTATGGGCAAGCAGGGAGCTAGAACGATTCGCAGTTAATCCTGGCCTGTTAGAAACATCAGA
AGGCTGTAGACAAATACTGGGACAGCTACAACCATCCCTTCAGACAGGATCAGAAGAACTTAGATCATTA
TATAATACAGTAGCAACCCTCTATTGTGTGCATCAAAGGATAGAGATAAAAGACACCAAGGAAGCTTTAG
ACAAGATAGAGGAAGAGCAAAACAAAAGTAAGACCACCGCACAGCAAGCGGCCGGCCGCTGATCTTCAGA
CCTGGAGGAGGAGATATGAGGGACAATTGGAGAAGTGAATTATATAAATATAAAGTAGTAAAAATTGAAC
CATTAGGAGTAGCACCCACCAAGGCAAAGAGAAGAGTGGTGCAGAGAGAAAAAAGAGCAGTGGGAATAGG
AGCTTTGTTCCTTGGGTTCTTGGGAGCAGCAGGAAGCACTATGGGCGCAGCGTCAATGACGCTGACGGTA
CAGGCCAGACAATTATTGTCTGGTATAGTGCAGCAGCAGAACAATTTGCTGAGGGCTATTGAGGCGCAAC
AGCATCTGTTGCAACTCACAGTCTGGGGCATCAAGCAGCTCCAGGCAAGAATCCTGGCTGTGGAAAGATA
CCTAAAGGATCAACAGCTCCTGGGGATTTGGGGTTGCTCTGGAAAACTCATTTGCACCACTGCTGTGCCT
TGGAATGCTAGTTGGAGTAATAAATCTCTGGAACAGATTTGGAATCACACGACCTGGATGGAGTGGGACA
GAGAAATTAACAATTACACAAGCTTAATACACTCCTTAATTGAAGAATCGCAAAACCAGCAAGAAAAGAA
TGAACAAGAATTATTGGAATTAGATAAATGGGCAAGTTTGTGGAATTGGTTTAACATAACAAATTGGCTG
TGGTATATAAAATTATTCATAATGATAGTAGGAGGCTTGGTAGGTTTAAGAATAGTTTTTGCTGTACTTT
CTATAGTGAATAGAGTTAGGCAGGGATATTCACCATTATCGTTTCAGACCCACCTCCCAACCCCGAGGGG
ACCCGACAGGCCCGAAGGAATAGAAGAAGAAGGTGGAGAGAGAGACAGAGACAGATCCATTCGATTAGTG
AACGGATCGGCACTGCGTGCGCCAATTCTGCAGACAAATGGCAGTATTCATCCACAATTTTAAAAGAAAA
GGGGGGATTGGGGGGTACAGTGCAGGGGAAAGAATAGTAGACATAATAGCAACAGACATACAAACTAAAG
AATTACAAAAACAAATTACAAAAATTCAAAATTTTCGGGTTTATTACAGGGACAGCAGAGATCCAGTTTG
GTTAGTACCGGGCCCGCTCTAGTCCGGAATCAGTCCTGCTCCTCGGCCACGAAGTGCACGCAGTTGCCGG
CCGGGTCGCGCAGGGCGAACTCCCGCCCCCACGGCTGCTCGCCGATCTCGGTCATGGCCGGCCCGGAGGC
GTCCCGGAAGTTCGTGGACACGACCTCCGACCACTCGGCGTACAGCTCGTCCAGGCCGCGCACCCACACC
CAGGCCAGGGTGTTGTCCGGCACCACCTGGTCCTGGACCGCGCTGATGAACAGGGTCACGTCGTCCCGGA
CCACACCGGCGAAGTCGTCCTCCACGAAGTCCCGGGAGAACCCGAGCCGGTCGGTCCAGAACTCGACCGC
TCCGGCGACGTCGCGCGCGGTGAGCACCGGAACGGCACTGGTCAACTTGGCCATGGTGGCCCTCCTATAG
TGAGTCGTATTATACTATGCCGATATACTATGCCGATGATTAATTGTCAACACGTGCTGCAGGTCCGAGG
TTCTAGGCTAGCTTAAAGGAACCAATTCAGTCGACTGGATCCTTTACCACTCCCTATCAGTGATAGAGAA
AAGTGAAAGTCGAGTTTACCACTCCCTATCAGTGATAGAGAAAAGTGAAAGTCGAGTTTACCACTCCCTA
TCAGTGATAGAGAAAAGTGAAAGTCGAGTTTACCACTCCCTATCAGTGATAGAGAAAAGTGAAAGTCGAG
TTTACCACTCCCTATCAGTGATAGAGAAAAGTGAAAGTCGAGTTTACCACTCCCTATCAGTGATAGAGAA
AAGTGAAAGTCGAGTTTACCACTCCCTATCAGTGATAGAGAAAAGTGAAAGTCGAGCTCGGTACCCGGGT
CGAGGTAGGCGTGTACGGTGGGAGGCCTATATAAGCAGAGCTCGTTTAGTGAACCGTCAGATCGCCTGGA
GACGCCATCCACGCTGTTTTGACCTCCATAGAAGACACCGGGACCGATCCAGCCTACCGGTCGCCACCAT
GAGCGAGCTGATCAAGGAGAACATGCACATGAAGCTGTACATGGAGGGCACCGTGAACAACCACCACTTC
AAGTGCACATCCGAGGGCGAAGGCAAGCCCTACGAGGGCACCCAGACCATGAAGATCAAGGTGGTCGAGG
GCGGCCCTCTCCCCTTCGCCTTCGACATCCTGGCTACCAGCTTCATGTACGGCAGCAAAGCCTTCATCAA
CCACACCCAGGGCATCCCCGACTTCTTTAAGCAGTCCTTCCCTGAGGGCTTCACATGGGAGAGAATCACC
ACATACGAAGACGGGGGCGTGCTGACCGCTACCCAGGACACCAGCTTCCAGAACGGCTGCATCATCTACA
ACGTCAAGATCAACGGGGTGAACTTCCCATCCAACGGCCCTGTGATGCAGAAGAAAACACGCGGCTGGGA
GGCCAACACCGAGATGCTGTACCCCGCTGACGGCGGCCTGAGAGGCCACAGCCAGATGGCCCTGAAGCTC
GTGGGCGGGGGCTACCTGCACTGCTCCTTCAAGACCACATACAGATCCAAGAAACCCGCTAAGAACCTCA
AGATGCCCGGCTTCCACTTCGTGGACCACAGACTGGAAAGAATCAAGGAGGCCGACAAAGAGACCTACGT
CGAGCAGCACGAGATGGCTGTGGCCAAGTACTGCGACCTCCCTAGCAAACTGGGGCACAGATGATGCGGC
CGCAAGCCTTGTTAAGTGCTCGCTTCGGCAGCACATATACTATGTTGAATGAGGCTTCAGTACTTTACAG
AATCGTTGCCTGCACATCTTGGAAACACTTGCTGGGATTACTTCTTCAGGTTAACCCAACAGAAGGCTCG
AGAAGGTATATTGCTGTTGACAGTGAGCGCGGTCCTTTGTTTACCTCCTAATAGTGAAGCCACAGATGTA
TTAGGAGGTAAACAAAGGACCATGCCTACTGCCTCGGAATTCAAGGGGCTACTTTAGGAGCAATTATCTT
GTTTACTAAAACTGAATACCTTGCTATCTCTTTGATACATTTTTACAAAGCTGAATTAAAATGGTATAAA
TTAAATCACTTTTTTCAATTGGAAGACTAATGCGGCCGGCCATGGGGCGTTCGGATGTTTTTTGTGTTTG
TCGCTGGTCCGTGTGCTCCCTGTAACGGTCGTGGGCCCTATAGTGAGTCGTATTACCTAGGACGCGTAAG
ATCTGGCCTCCGCGCCGGGTTTTGGCGCCTCCCGCGGGCGCCCCCCTCCTCACGGCGAGCGCTGCCACGT
CAGACGAAGGGCGCAGCGAGCGTCCTGATCCTTCCGCCCGGACGCTCAGGACAGCGGCCCGCTGCTCATA
AGACTCGGCCTTAGAACCCCAGTATCAGCAGAAGGACATTTTAGGACGGGACTTGGGTGACTCTAGGGCA
CTGGTTTTCTTTCCAGAGAGCGGAACAGGCGAGGAAAAGTAGTCCCTTCTCGGCGATTCTGCGGAGGGAT
CTCCGTGGGGCGGTGAACGCCGATGATTATATAAGGACGCGCCGGGTGTGGCACAGCTAGTTCCGTCGCA
GCCGGGATTTGGGTCGCGGTTCTTGTTTGTGGATCGCTGTGATCGTCACTTGGTGAGTAGCGGGCTGCTG
GGCTGGCCGGGGCTTTCGTGGCCGCCGGGCCGCTCGGTGGGACGGAAGCGTGTGGAGAGACCGCCAAGGG
CTGTAGTCTGGGTCCGCGAGCAAGGTTGCCCTGAACTGGGGGTTGGGGGGAGCGCAGCAAAATGGCGGCT
GTTCCCGAGTCTTGAATGGAAGACGCTTGTGAGGCGGGCTGTGAGGTCGTTGAAACAAGGTGGGGGGCAT
GGTGGGCGGCAAGAACCCAAGGTCTTGAGGCCTTCGCTAATGCGGGAAAGCTCTTATTCGGGTGAGATGG
GCTGGGGCACCATCTGGGGACCCTGACGTGAAGTTTGTCACTGACTGGAGAACTCGGTTTGTCGTCTGTT
GCGGGGGCGGCAGTTATGGCGGTGCCGTTGGGCAGTGCACCCGTACCTTTGGGAGCGCGCGCCCTCGTCG
TGTCGTGACGTCACCCGTTCTGTTGGCTTATAATGCAGGGTGGGGCCACCTGCCGGTAGGTGTGTGGTAG
GCTTTTCTCCGTCGCAGGACGCAGGGTTCGGGCCTAGGGTAGGCTCTCCTGAATCGACAGGCGCCGGACC
TCTGGTGAGGGGAGGGATAAGTGAGGCGTCAGTTTCTTTGGTCGGTTTTATGTACCTATCTTCTTAAGTA
GCTGAAGCTCCGGTTTTGAACTATGCGCTCGGGGTTGGCGAGTGTGTTTTGTGAAGTTTTTTAGGCACCT
TTTGAAATGTAATCATTTGGGTCAATATGTAATTTTCAGTGTTAGACTAGTAAATTGTCCGCTAAATTCT
GGCCGTTTTTGGCTTTTTTGTTAGACGGATCCATAACTTCGTATAATGTATGCTATACGAAGTTATGCCA
CCATGTCTAGACTGGACAAGAGCAAAGTCATAAACGGAGCTCTGGAATTACTCAATGGTGTCGGTATCGA
AGGCCTGACGACAAGGAAACTCGCTCAAAAGCTGGGAGTTGAGCAGCCTACCCTGTACTGGCACGTGAAG
AACAAGCGGGCCCTGCTCGATGCCCTGCCAATCGAGATGCTGGACAGGCATCATACCCACTTCTGCCCCC
TGGAAGGCGAGTCATGGCAAGACTTTCTGCGGAACAACGCCAAGTCATACCGCTGTGCTCTCCTCTCACA
TCGCGACGGGGCTAAAGTGCATCTCGGCACCCGCCCAACAGAGAAACAGTACGAAACCCTGGAAAATCAG
CTCGCGTTCCTGTGTCAGCAAGGCTTCTCCCTGGAGAACGCACTGTACGCTCTGTCCGCCGTGGGCCACT
TTACACTGGGCTGCGTATTGGAGGAACAGGAGCATCAAGTAGCAAAAGAGGAAAGAGAGACACCTACCAC
CGATTCTATGCCCCCACTTCTGAGACAAGCAATTGAGCTGTTCGACCGGCAGGGAGCCGAACCTGCCTTC
CTTTTCGGCCTGGAACTAATCATATGTGGCCTGGAGAAACAGCTAAAGTGCGAAAGCGGCGGGCCGACCG
ACGCCCTTGACGATTTTGACTTAGACATGCTCCCAGCCGATGCCCTTGACGACTTTGACCTTGATATGCT
GCCTGCTGACGCTCTTGACGATTTTGACCTTGACATGCTCCCCGGGTAAATAACTTCGTATAGCATACAT
TATACGAAGTATGGCGCGCCAATTCCGCCCCTCTCCCTCCCCCCCCCCTAACGTTACTGGCCGAAGCCGC
TTGGAATAAGGCCGGTGTGCGTTTGTCTATATGTTATTTTCCACCATATTGCCGTCTTTTGGCAATGTGA
GGGCCCGGAAACCTGGCCCTGTCTTCTTGACGAGCATTCCTAGGGGTCTTTCCCCTCTCGCCAAAGGAAT
GCAAGGTCTGTTGAATGTCGTGAAGGAAGCAGTTCCTCTGGAAGCTTCTTGAAGACAAACAACGTCTGTA
GCGACCCTTTGCAGGCAGCGGAACCCCCCACCTGGCGACAGGTGCCTCTGCGGCCAAAAGCCACGTGTAT
AAGATACACCTGCAAAGGCGGCACAACCCCAGTGCCACGTTGTGAGTTGGATAGTTGTGGAAAGAGTCAA
ATGGCTCTCCTCAAGCGTATTCAACAAGGGGCTGAAGGATGCCCAGAAGGTACCCCATTGTATGGGATCT
GATCTGGGGCCTCGGTGCACATGCTTTACATGTGTTTAGTCGAGGTTAAAAAAACGTCTAGGCCCCCCGA
ACCACGGGGACGTGGTTTTCCTTTGAAAAACACGATAATACCATGGCCACCGAGTACAAGCCCACGGTGC
GCCTCGCCACCCGCGACGACGTCCCCCGGGCCGTACGCACCCTCGCCGCCGCGTTCGCCGACTACCCCGC
CACGCGCCACACCGTCGACCCGGACCGCCACATCGAGCGGGTCACCGAGCTGCAAGAACTCTTCCTCACG
CGCGTCGGGCTCGACATCGGCAAGGTGTGGGTCGCGGACGACGGCGCCGCGGTGGCGGTCTGGACCACGC
CGGAGAGCGTCGAAGCGGGGGCGGTGTTCGCCGAGATCGGCTCGCGCATGGCCGAGTTGAGCGGTTCCCG
GCTGGCCGCGCAGCAACAGATGGAAGGCCTCCTGGCGCCGCACCGGCCCAAGGAGCCCGCGTGGTTCCTG
GCCACCGTCGGCGTCTCGCCCGACCACCAGGGCAAGGGTCTGGGCAGCGCCGTCGTGCTCCCCGGAGTGG
AGGCGGCCGAGCGCGCTGGGGTGCCCGCCTTCCTGGAGACCTCCGCGCCCCGCAACCTCCCCTTCTACGA
GCGGCTCGGCTTCACCGTCACCGCCGACGTCGAGGTGCCCGAAGGACCGCGCACCTGGTGCATGACCCGC
AAGCCCGGTGCCTGATTAATTAAGCGCGTCTGGAACAATCAACCTCTGGATTACAAAATTTGTGAAAGAT
TGACTGGTATTCTTAACTATGTTGCTCCTTTTACGCTATGTGGATACGCTGCTTTAATGCCTTTGTATCA
TGCTATTGCTTCCCGTATGGCTTTCATTTTCTCCTCCTTGTATAAATCCTGGTTGCTGTCTCTTTATGAG
GAGTTGTGGCCCGTTGTCAGGCAACGTGGCGTGGTGTGCACTGTGTTTGCTGACGCAACCCCCACTGGTT
GGGGCATTGCCACCACCTGTCAGCTCCTTTCCGGGACTTTCGCTTTCCCCCTCCCTATTGCCACGGCGGA
ACTCATCGCCGCCTGCCTTGCCCGCTGCTGGACAGGGGCTCGGCTGTTGGGCACTGACAATTCCGTGGTG
TTGTCGGGGAAGCTGACGTCCTTTCCATGGCTGCTCGCCTGTGTTGCCACCTGGATTCTGCGCGGGACGT
CCTTCTGCTACGTCCCTTCGGCCCTCAATCCAGCGGACCTTCCTTCCCGCGGCCTGCTGCCGGCTCTGCG
GCCTCTTCCGCGTCTTCGCCTTCGCCCTCAGACGAGTCGGATCTCCCTTTGGGCCGCCTCCCCGCCTGGA
ATTAATTCTGCAGTCGAGACCTAGAAAAACATGGAGCAATCACAAGTAGCAATACAGCAGCTACCAATGC
TGATTGTGCCTGGCTAGAAGCACAAGAGGAGGAGGAGGTGGGTTTTCCAGTCACACCTCAGGTACCTTTA
AGACCAATGACTTACAAGGCAGCTGTAGATCTTAGCCACTTTTTAAAAGAAAAGAGGGGACTGGAAGGGC
TAATTCACTCCCAACGAAGACAAGATCTGCTTTTTGCTTGTACTGGGTCTCTCTGGTTAGACCAGATCTG
AGCCTGGGAGCTCTCTGGCTAACTAGGGAACCCACTGCTTAAGCCTCAATAAAGCTTGCCTTGAGTGCTT
CAAGTAGTGTGTGCCCGTCTGTTGTGTGACTCTGGTAACTAGAGATCCCTCAGACCCTTTTAGTCAGTGT
GGAAAATCTCTAGCAGTAGTAGTTCATGTCATCTTATTATTCAGTATTTATAACTTGCAAAGAAATGAAT
ATCAGAGAGTGAGAGGCCTTGACATTGTTTAAACCCGCTGATCAGCCTCGACTGTGCCTTCTAGTTGCCA
GCCATCTGTTGTTTGCCCCTTCCCCGTGCCTTCCTTGACCCTGGAAGGTGCCACTCCCACTGTCCTTTCC
TAATAAAATGAGGAAATTGCATCGCATTGTCTGAGTAGGTGTCATTCTATTCTGGGGGGTGGGGTGGGGC
AGGACAGCAAGGGGGAGGATTGGGAAGACAATAGCAGGCATGCTGGGGATGCGGTGGGCTCTATGGCTTC
TGAGGCGGAAAGAACCAGCTGGGGCTCTAGGGGGTATCCCC
[124 nt withheld, positions 8232-8355]
C
[91 nt withheld, positions 8357-8447]
A
[49 nt withheld, positions 8449-8497]
CCTTTGACGTTGGAGTCCACGTTCTTT
[37 nt withheld, positions 8525-8561]
ACCCTATCTCGGTCTATTCTTTTGATTTATAAGGGATTTTGCCGATTTCGGCCTATTGGTTAAAAAATGA
GCTGATTTAACAAAAATTTAACGCGAATTAATTCTGTGGAATGTGTGTCAGTTAGGGTGTGGAAAGTCCC
CAGGCTCCCCAGCAGGCAGAAGTATGCAAAGCATGCATCTCAATTAGTCAGCAACCAGGTGTGGAAAGTC
CCCAGGCTCCCCAGCAGGCAGAAGTATGCAAAGCATGCATCTCAATTAGTCAGCAACCATAGTCCCGCCC
CTAACTCCGCCCATCCCGCCCCTAACTCCGCCCAGTTCCGCCCATTCTCCGCCCCATGGCTGACTAATTT
TTTTTATTTATGCAGAGGCCGAGGCCGCCTCTGCCTCTGAGCTATTCCAGAAGTAGTGAGGAGGCTTTTT
TGGAGGCCTAGGCTTTTGCAAAAAGCTCCCGGGAGCTTGTATATCCATTTTCGGATCTGATCAGCACGTG
ATGAAAAAGCCTGAACTCACCGCGACGTGACCGCAAGGAATCGGTCAATACACTACATGGCGTGATTTCA
TATGCGCGATTGCTGATCCCCATGTGTATCACTGGCAAACTGTGATGGACGACACCGTCAGTGCGTCCGT
CGCGCAGGCTCTCGATGAGCTGATGCTTTGGGCCGAGGACTGCCCCGAAGTCCGGCACCTCGTGCACGCG
GATTTCGGCTCCAACAATGTCCTGACGGACAATGGCCGCATAACAGCGGTCATTGACTGGAGCGAGGCGA
TGTTCGGGGATTCCCAATACGAGGTCGCCAACATCTTCTTCTGGAGGCCGTGGTTGGCTTGTATGGAGCA
GCAGACGCGCTACTTCGAGCGGAGGCATCCGGAGCTTGCAGGATCGCCGCGGCTCCGGGCGTATATGCTC
CGCATTGGTCTTGACCAACTCTATCAGAGCTTGGTTGACGGCAATTTCGATGATGCAGCTTGGGCGCAGG
GTCGATGCGACGCAATCGTCCGATCCGGAGCCGGGACTGTCGGGCGTACACAAATCGCCCGCAGAAGCGC
GGCCGTCTGGACCGATGGCTGTGTAGAAGTACTCGCCGATAGTGGAAACCGACGCCCCAGCACTCGTCCG
AGGGCAAAGGAATAGCACGTGCTACGAGATTTCGATTCCACCGCCGCCTTCTATGAAAGGTTGGGCTTCG
GAATCGTTTTCCGGGACGCCGGCTGGATGATCCTCCAGCGCGGGGATCTCATGCTGGAGTTCTTCGCCCA
CCCCAACTTGTTTATTGCAGCTTATAATGGTTACAAATAAAGCAATAGCATCACAAATTTCACAAATAAA
GCATTTTTTTCACTGCATTCTAGTTGTGGTTTGTCCAAACTAATCAATGTATCTTATCATGTCTGTATAC
CGTCGACCTCTAGCTAGAGCTTGGCGTAATCATGGTCATAGCTGTTTCCTGTGTGAAATTGTTATCCGCT
CACAATTCCACACAACATACGAGCCGGAAGCATAAAGTGTAAAGCCTGGGGTGCCTAATGAGTGAGCTAA
CTCACATTAATTGCGTTGCGCTCACTGCCCGCTTTCCAGTCGGGAAACCTGTCGTGCCAGCTGCATTAAT
GAATCGGCCAACGCGCGGGGAGAGGCGGTTTGCGTATTGGGCGCTCTTCCGCTTCCTCGCTCACTGACTC
GCTGCGCTCGGTCGTTCGGCTGCGGCGAGCGGTATCAGCTCACTCAAAGGCGGTAATACGGTTATCCACA
GAATCAGGGGATAACGCAGGAAAGAACATGTGAGCAAAAGGCCAGCAAAAGGCCAGGAACCGTAAAAAGG
CCGCGTTGCTGGCGTTTTTCCATAGGCTCCGCCCCCCTGACGAGCATCACAAAAATCGACGCTCAAGTCA
GAGGTGGCGAAACCCGACAGGACTATAAAGATACCAGGCGTTTCCCCCTGGAAGCTCCCTCGTGCGCTCT
CCTGTTCCGACCCTGCCGCTTACCGGATACCTGTCCGCCTTTCTCCCTTCGGGAAGCGTGGCGCTTTCTC
ATAGCTCACGCTGTAGGTATCTCAGTTCGGTGTAGGTCGTTCGCTCCAAGCTGGGCTGTGTGCACTAACC
CCCCGTTCAGCCCGACCGCTGCGCCTTATCCGGTAACTATCGTCTTGAGTCCAACCCGGTAAGACACGAC
TTATCGCCACTGGCAGCAGCCACTGGTAACAGGATTAGCAGAGCGAGGTATGTAGGCGGTGCTACAGAGT
TCTTGAAGTGGTGGCCTAACTACGGCTACACTAGAAGAACAGTATTTGGTATCTGCGCTCTGCTGAAGCC
AGTTACCTTCGGAAAAAGAGTTGGTAGCTCTTGATCCGGCAAACAAACCACCGCTGGTAGCGGTGGTTTT
TTTGTTTGCAAGCAGCAGATTACGCGCAGAAAAAAAGGATCTCAAGAAGATCCTTTGATCTTTTCTACGG
GGTCTGACGCTCAGTGGAACGAAAACTCACGTTAAGGGATTTTGGTCATGAGATTATCAAAAAGGATCTT
CACCTAGATCCTTTTAAATTAAAAATGAAGTTTTAAATCAATCTAAAGTATATATGAGTAAACTTGGTCT
GACAGTTACCAATGCTTAATCAGTGAGGCACCTATCTCAGCGATCTGTCTATTTCGTTCATCCATAGTTG
CCTGACTCCCCGTCGTGTAGATAACTACGATACGGGAGGGCTTACCATCTGGCCCCAGTGCTGCAATGAT
ACCGCGAGACCCACGCTCACCGGCTCCAGATTTATCAGCAATAAACCAGCCAGCCGGAAGGGCCGAGCGC
AGAAGTGGTCCTGCAACTTTATCCGCCTCCATCCAGTCTATTAATTGTTGCCGGGAAGCTAGAGTAAGTA
GTTCGCCAGTTAATAGTTTGCGCAACGTTGTTGCCATTGCTACAGGCATCGTGGTGTCACGCTCGTCGTT
TGGTATGGCTTCATTCAGCTCCGGTTCCCAACGATCAAGGCGAGTTACATGATCCCCCATGTTGTGCAAA
AAAGCGGTTAGCTCCTTCGGTCCTCCGATCGTTGTCAGAAGTAAGTTGGCCGCAGTGTTATCACTCATGG
TTATGGCAGCACTGCATAATTCTCTTACTGTCATGCCATCCGTAAGATGCTTTTCTGTGACTGGTGAGTA
CTCAACCAAGTCATTCTGAGAATAGTGTATGCGGCGACCGAGTTGCTCTTGCCCGGCGTCAATACGGGAT
AATACCGCGCCACATAGCAGAACTTTAAAAGTGCTCATCATTGGAAAACGTTCTTCGGGGCGAAAACTCT
CAAGGATCTTACCGCTGTTGAGATCCAGTTCGATGTAACCCACTCGTGCACCCAACTGATCTTCAGCATC
TTTTACTTTCACCAGCGTTTCTGGGTGAGCAAAAACAGGAAGGCAAAATGCCGCAAAAAAGGGAATAAGG
GCGACACGGAAATGTTGAATACTCATACTCTTCCTTTTTCAATATTATTGAAGCATTTATCAGGGTTATT
GTCTCATGAGCGGATACATATTTGAATGTATTTAGAAAAATAAACAAATAGGGGTTCCGCGCACATTTCC
CCGAAAAGTGCCACCTGACGTCGACGGATCGGGAGATCAACTTGTTTATTGCAGCTTATAATGGTTACAA
ATAAAGCAATAGCATCACAAATTTCACAAATAAAGCATTTTTTTCACTGCATTCTAGTTGTGGTTTGTCC
AAACTCATCAATGTATCTTATCATGTCTGGATCAACTGGATAACTCAAGCTAACCAAAATCATCCCAAAC
TTCCCACCCCATACCCTATTACCACTGCCAATTACCTGTGGTTTCATTTACTCTAAACCTGTGATTCCTC
TGAATTATTTTCATTTTAAAGAAATTGTATTTGTTAAATATGTACTACAAACTTAGTAGTTGGAAGGGCT
AATTCACTCCCAAAGAAGACAAGATATCCTTGATCTGTGGATCTACCACACACAAGGCTACTTCCCTGAT
TAGCAGAACTACACACCAGGGCCAGGGGTCAGATATCCACTGACCTTTGGATGGTGCTACAAGCTAGTAC
CAGTTGAGCCAGATAAGGTAGAAGAGGCCAATAAAGGAGAGAACACCAGCTTGTTACACCCTGTGAGCCT
GCATGGGATGGATGACCCGGAGAGAGAAGTGTTAGAGTGGAGGTTTGACAGCCGCCTAGCATTTCATCAC
GTGGCCCGAGAGCTGCATCCGGAGTACTTCAAGAACTGCTGATATCGAGCTTGCTACAAGGGACTTTCCG
CTGGGGACTTTCCAGGGAGGCGTGGCCTGGGCGGGACTGGGGAGTGGCGAGCCCTCAGATCCTGCATATA
AGCAGCTGCTTTTTGCCTGTACTGGGTCTCTCTGGTTAGACCAGATCTGAGCCTGGGAGCTCTCTGGCTA
ACTAGGGAACCCACTGCTTAAGCCTCAATAAAGCTTGCCTTGAGTGCTTCAAGTAGTGTGTGCCCGTCTG
TTGTGTGACTCTGGTAACTAGAGATCCCTCAGACCCTTTTAGTCAGTGTGGAAAATCTCTAGCAGTGGCG
CCCGAACAGGGACTTGAAAGCGAAAGGGAAACCAGAGGAGCTCTCTCGACGCAGGACTCGGCTTGCTGAA
GCGCGCACGGCAAGAGGCGAGGGGCGGCGACTGGTGAGTACGCCAAAAATTTTGACTAGCGGAGGCTAGA
AGGAGAGAGATGGGTGCGAGAGCGTCAGTATTAAG
Features (pLannotate 1.2.2; 41 found; start..end, strand, type, name):
    488..721     +  misc_feature   RRE: The Rev response element (RRE) of HIV-1 allows for Rev-dependent mRNA export from the nucleus to the cytoplasm.
   1098..1198    +  CDS            Rev (fragment): human immunodeficiency virus 1 (HIV-1) Rev protein; rev; enhances nuclear export of unspliced and incompletely spliced viral mRNAs
   1248..1365    +  misc_feature   cPPT/CTS: central polypurine tract and central termination sequence of HIV-1
   1430..1804    -  CDS            BleoR: antibiotic-binding protein; Sh ble from Streptoalloteichus hindustanus; confers resistance to bleomycin, phleomycin, and Zeocin™
   1824..1871    -  promoter       EM7 promoter: synthetic bacterial promoter&nbsp
   1941..2211    +  protein_bind   tetracycline response element: contains seven copies of the tetracycline operator tetO tetracycline repressor TetR
   2222..2239    +  misc_feature   MCS (fragment): pUC18/19 multiple cloning site
   2244..2282    +  promoter       minimal CMV promoter: human cytomegalovirus (CMV) immediate early promoter
   2379..3074    +  CDS            TurboRFP: red fluorescent protein from Entacmaea quadricolor mammalian codon-optimized
   3125..3218    +  ncRNA          5' miR-30a: sequence upstream of the 71-nt precursor of the human miR-30a microRNA (Zeng et al., 2002) miRNA
   3330..3442    +  ncRNA          3' miR-30a: sequence downstream of the 71-nt precursor of the human miR-30a microRNA (Zeng et al., 2002) miRNA
   3537..3555    -  promoter       T7 promoter: promoter for bacteriophage T7 RNA polymerase
   3575..4786    +  promoter       UbC promoter: human ubiquitin C promoter
   4793..4826    -  protein_bind   loxP: Cre-mediated recombination occurs in the 8-bp core sequence (GCATACAT). Cre recombinase
   4833..5530    +  CDS            rtTA3 (fragment): reverse tetracycline transactivator 3 activates expression from Tet-responsive promoters in the presence of doxycycline
   5460..5570    +  CDS            VP48: 3 tandem repeats of the minimal activation domain of herpes simplex virus VP16 (Cheng et al., 2013)
   5580..5610    +  protein_bind   loxP (fragment): Cre-mediated recombination occurs in the 8-bp core sequence (GCATACAT). Cre recombinase
   5628..6200    +  misc_feature   IRES: internal ribosome entry site (IRES) of the encephalomyocarditis virus (EMCV)
   6209..6805    +  CDS            PuroR: puromycin N-acetyltransferase; pac from Streptomyces alboniger; confers resistance to puromycin
   6827..7415    +  misc_feature   WPRE: woodchuck hepatitis virus posttranscriptional regulatory element
   7432..7620    +  CDS            nef (fragment): NEF_HV1Z2 - Experimental evidence at protein level: Swiss-Prot protein existence level 1. Extracellular Nef protein targets CD4(+) T-lymphocytes for apoptosis by interacting with CXCR4 surface receptors. From Human immunodeficiency virus type 1 group M subtype D (isolate Z2/CDC-Z34) (HIV-1).
   7622..7855    +  LTR            3' LTR (ΔU3): self-inactivating 3' long terminal repeat (LTR) from HIV-1
   7962..8186    +  polyA_signal   bGH poly(A) signal: bovine growth hormone polyadenylation signal
   8190..8211    +  promoter       SV40 promoter (fragment): SV40 enhancer and early promoter
   8232..8660    +  rep_origin     f1 ori (sequence partly withheld): f1 bacteriophage origin of replication; arrow indicates direction of (+) strand synthesis
   8674..9003    +  promoter       SV40 promoter: SV40 enhancer and early promoter
   9080..9696    +  CDS            HygR (fragment): aminoglycoside phosphotransferase from E. coli confers resistance to hygromycin
   9706..9831    +  CDS            ble (fragment): BLE_KLEPN - Experimental evidence at protein level: Swiss-Prot protein existence level 1. Binding protein with a strong affinity to the bleomycin family of antibiotics. Binds to CL990; an antimitotic-antibiotic compound. From Klebsiella pneumoniae.
   9826..9907    +  polyA_signal   SV40 poly(A) signal: SV40 polyadenylation signal
  10018..10040   -  protein_bind   lac operator (fragment): The lac repressor binds to the lac operator to inhibit transcription in E. coli. This inhibition can be relieved by adding lactose or isopropyl-β-D-thiogalactopyranoside (IPTG). lac repressor encoded by lacI
  10044..10074   -  promoter       lac promoter: promoter for the E. coli lac operon
  10089..10110   -  protein_bind   CAP binding site: CAP binding activates transcription in the presence of cAMP. E. coli catabolite activator protein
  10123..10215   -  CDS            lacI (fragment): lac repressor; lacI; The lac repressor binds to the lac operator to inhibit transcription in E. coli. This inhibition can be relieved by adding lactose or isopropyl-β-D-thiogalactopyranoside (IPTG).
  10398..10986   -  rep_origin     ori: high-copy-number ColE1/pMB1/pBR322/pUC origin of replication
  11157..12017   -  CDS            AmpR: β-lactamase; bla; confers resistance to ampicillin, carbenicillin, and related antibiotics
  12018..12122   -  promoter       AmpR promoter: bla
  12170..12304   +  polyA_signal   SV40 poly(A) signal: SV40 polyadenylation signal
  12471..12800   +  CDS            nef (fragment): NEF_HV1BR - Experimental evidence at protein level: Swiss-Prot protein existence level 1. Extracellular Nef protein targets CD4(+) T-lymphocytes for apoptosis by interacting with CXCR4 surface receptors (PubMed:14990729). From Human immunodeficiency virus type 1 group M subtype B (isolate BRU/LAI) (HIV-1).
  12848..13105   +  LTR            5' LTR (truncated): truncated 5' long terminal repeat (LTR) from HIV-1
  13152..13277   +  misc_feature   HIV-1 Ψ: packaging signal of human immunodeficiency virus type 1
  13261..313     +  CDS            HIV-1 gag (fragment) (across the origin): gag protein from human immunodeficiency virus 1; gag
