[The description below was written by a language model from this plasmid's Addgene catalogue record and pLannotate feature annotations shown in this document.]
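Description:
pInducer10-SAE1_sh1 is a doxycycline-inducible shRNA construct built on the pInducer-10 backbone. The catalogue lists it simply as a mammalian expression vector, but the feature table shows a self-inactivating HIV-1 lentiviral architecture: a truncated 5' LTR, Ψ packaging signal with a gag fragment, RRE, cPPT/CTS, WPRE and a ΔU3 3' LTR. These elements allow the cassette to be packaged into lentiviral particles and integrated into target cells. In bacteria it is maintained through a high-copy ColE1/pUC-type origin and selected with ampicillin (AmpR). An f1 ori, an EM7-driven BleoR cassette and fragments of other marker genes are also annotated in the backbone. The catalogue gives a total size of about 13.26 kb, close to the 13,286 nt of the sequenced record.

The payload consists of two transcription units. A tetracycline response element with seven tetO copies, fused to a minimal CMV promoter, drives TurboRFP followed by 5' and 3' miR-30a flanking sequences. The shRNA against human SAE1 (SUMO1 activating enzyme subunit 1) would sit between these flanks, so hairpin and red reporter would come from one transcript and fluorescence would report induction. The hairpin itself is not annotated separately. Downstream, the constitutive human UbC promoter expresses the reverse tetracycline transactivator rtTA3, bordered by loxP sequences, and an EMCV IRES links it to PuroR. Transduced cells can therefore be selected with puromycin and already carry the transactivator needed for the inducible unit. The UbC promoter named in the catalogue thus drives rtTA3 and PuroR, not the shRNA.

Adding doxycycline allows rtTA3 to activate the TRE, giving conditional knockdown of SAE1 in mammalian cells. The associated publication concerns the dependence of Ras/Raf-driven oncogenesis on the SUMO pathway.
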