Addgene plasmid #168984: pInducer10-SAE1_sh1
Purpose: Expresses RFP cDNA and SAE1 shRNA 1 in mammalian cells
Depositing lab: Ji Luo. Depositing organization: National Cancer Institute (NCI). Publication: Oncogenesis driven by the Ras/Raf pathway requires the SUMO E2 ligase Ubc9. Yu B, Swatkoski S, Holly A, Lee LC, Giroux V, Lee CS, Hsu D, Smith JL, Yuen G, Yue J, Ann DK, Simpson RM, Creighton CJ, Figg WD, Gucek M, Luo J. Proc Natl Acad Sci U S A. 2015 Apr 7;112(14):E1724-33. doi: 10.1073/pnas.1415569112. Epub 2015 Mar 24. PubMed 25805818.
Backbone
  Vector backbone: pInducer-10
  Backbone size w/o insert (bp): 13217
  Total vector size (bp): 13261
  Vector type: Mammalian Expression
  Selectable markers: Puromycin
Growth in bacteria
  Bacterial resistance: Ampicillin, 100 μg/mL
  Growth temperature: 37°C
  Growth strain: NEB Stable
  Copy number: High Copy
Gene/Insert
  Gene/Insert name: SUMO1 Activating Enzyme Subunit 1 (alt name: SAE1)
  gRNA/shRNA sequence: cggtcctttgtttacctcctaa
  Species: H. sapiens (human)
  GenBank ID: XM_034946816.1
  Entrez Gene: SAE1 (a.k.a. AOS1, HSPC140, SUA1, UBLE1A)
  Promoter: Ubc promoter
  Cloning method: Gateway Cloning
  Sequencing primers: 5′ cggcttccacttcgtggaccacag; 3′ ctgatccttccgcccggacgctcag
Terms and licenses: Academic/Nonprofit Terms; Industry Terms: Not Available to Industry
How to cite: pInducer10-SAE1_sh1 was a gift from Ji Luo (Addgene plasmid # 168984 ; http://n2t.net/addgene:168984 ; RRID:Addgene_168984)
